Addgene plasmid #147950: pCIneo-V5-SBP-MBP-HsNanos1_40-56_X
Purpose: Mammalian Expression of HsNanos1_40-56
Depositing lab: Elisa Izaurralde. Depositing organization: Max Planck Institute for Developmental Biology. Publication: Structural basis for the Nanos-mediated recruitment of the CCR4-NOT complex and translational repression. Bhandari D, Raisch T, Weichenrieder O, Jonas S, Izaurralde E. Genes Dev. 2014 Apr 15;28(8):888-901. doi: 10.1101/gad.237289.113. PubMed 24736845.
Backbone
  Vector backbone: pCI-neo
  Vector type: Mammalian Expression
Growth in bacteria
  Bacterial resistance: Ampicillin, 100 μg/mL
  Growth temperature: 37°C
  Growth strain: DH5alpha
  Copy number: High Copy
Gene/Insert
  Gene/Insert name: HsNanos1_40-56
  Species: H. sapiens (human)
  Entrez Gene: NANOS1 (a.k.a. RP11-498J9.3, NOS1)
  Cloning method: Unknown
Terms and licenses: Academic/Nonprofit Terms; Industry Terms: Not Available to Industry
Depositor comments: synthesized DNA from GeneArt. Codon optimized for Expression in human cells. Plasmids from this collection were made available to the research community and donated after the lab closed. Please note that the sequence provided by the depositing laboratory may be theoretical/predicted or based on Sanger sequencing results. There may be discrepancies between sequencing results obtained by Addgene and the depositor sequence. If an Addgene verified sequence is not available, please contact before placing your order to request that our lab fully sequence the plasmid.
How to cite: pCIneo-V5-SBP-MBP-HsNanos1_40-56_X was a gift from Elisa Izaurralde (Addgene plasmid # 147950 ; http://n2t.net/addgene:147950 ; RRID:Addgene_147950)
