[The description below was written by a language model from this plasmid's Addgene catalogue record and pLannotate feature annotations shown in this document.]
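Description:
pCIneo-V5-SBP-MBP-HsNanos1_40-56_X is a 6.8 kb mammalian expression plasmid built on the pCI-neo backbone. It is propagated in E. coli as a high-copy plasmid through a ColE1/pUC-type origin and selected with ampicillin via the β-lactamase gene. An f1 origin is also present, allowing single-stranded DNA production. For mammalian cells the backbone carries a neomycin phosphotransferase cassette driven by the SV40 enhancer/early promoter and terminated by a synthetic poly(A) signal, which permits G418 selection of stable transfectants.

The expression cassette uses the human CMV immediate-early enhancer and promoter followed by the chimeric β-globin/immunoglobulin intron, which generally improves expression of the downstream transcript, and ends with an SV40 poly(A) signal. A T7 promoter lies just upstream of the coding region and could support in vitro transcription. The open reading frame encodes, in order, a V5 epitope tag, a streptavidin-binding peptide (SBP) and a cytosolic E. coli maltose-binding protein lacking its signal sequence. According to the catalogue entry, these are fused to residues 40–56 of human NANOS1, made from synthetic DNA codon-optimised for human cells. This short peptide is not annotated in the feature table, but it presumably occupies the gap between the end of MBP and the T3 promoter fragment.

The V5 tag allows immunodetection and SBP allows streptavidin pulldown, while MBP acts as a carrier for the otherwise very small peptide. The associated publication concerns Nanos-mediated recruitment of the CCR4-NOT complex and translational repression, so the construct was likely used for expression and interaction assays with this NANOS1 fragment in human cells. The meaning of the "_X" suffix is not stated.
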