Features (pLannotate 1.2.2; 21 found; start..end, strand, type, name):
    140..517     +  enhancer       CMV enhancer: human cytomegalovirus immediate early enhancer
    518..729     +  promoter       CMV promoter: human cytomegalovirus (CMV) immediate early promoter
    890..1022    +  intron         chimeric intron: chimera between introns from human β-globin and immunoglobulin heavy chain genes
   1067..1085    +  promoter       T7 promoter: promoter for bacteriophage T7 RNA polymerase
   1107..1148    +  CDS            V5 tag: epitope tag from simian virus 5
   1170..1283    +  CDS            SBP: streptavidin-binding peptide selected from a peptide library; binds streptavidin with nanomolar affinity (Keefe et al., 2001)
   1308..2399    +  CDS            MBP: maltose binding protein from E. coli; malE (mutated); This version of the gene does not encode a signal sequence, so MBP will remain in the cytosol.
   2477..2494    -  promoter       T3 promoter (fragment): promoter for bacteriophage T3 RNA polymerase
   2512..2633    -  polyA_signal   SV40 poly(A) signal: SV40 polyadenylation signal
   2656..2724    -  CDS            large T antigen (fragment): large T antigen from SV40 (simian virus 40)
   2748..2815    +  CDS            lacZα (fragment): LacZα fragment of β-galactosidase; lacZ fragment
   2819..3247    +  rep_origin     f1 ori (sequence partly withheld): f1 bacteriophage origin of replication; arrow indicates direction of (+) strand synthesis
   3275..3326    -  misc_feature   bom (fragment): basis of mobility region from pBR322
   3391..3748    +  promoter       SV40 promoter: SV40 enhancer and early promoter
   3799..4590    +  CDS            neo: KKA2_KLEPN - Also known as kan, nptII. Experimental evidence at protein level: Swiss-Prot protein existence level 1. Resistance to kanamycin, neomycin, paromomycin, ribostamycin, butirosin and gentamicin B. From Klebsiella pneumoniae.
   4657..4705    +  polyA_signal   poly(A) signal: synthetic polyadenylation signal
   4725..4779    -  misc_feature   bom (fragment): basis of mobility region from pBR322
   4881..4916    -  CDS            rop (fragment): Rop protein, which maintains plasmids at low copy number; rop
   5011..5115    +  promoter       AmpR promoter: bla
   5116..5976    +  CDS            AmpR: β-lactamase; bla; confers resistance to ampicillin, carbenicillin, and related antibiotics
   6147..6735    +  rep_origin     ori: high-copy-number ColE1/pMB1/pBR322/pUC origin of replication
>Addgene plasmid #147950 | pCIneo-V5-SBP-MBP-HsNanos1_40-56_X | depositor full sequence | sequence record 290397 | Full Sequence
TCAATATTGGCCATTAGCCATATTATTCATTGGTTATATAGCATAAATCAATATTGGCTATTGGCCATTG
CATACGTTGTATCTATATCATAATATGTACATTTATATTGGCTCATGTCCAATATGACCGCCATGTTGGC
ATTGATTATTGACTAGTTATTAATAGTAATCAATTACGGGGTCATTAGTTCATAGCCCATATATGGAGTT
CCGCGTTACATAACTTACGGTAAATGGCCCGCCTGGCTGACCGCCCAACGACCCCCGCCCATTGACGTCA
ATAATGACGTATGTTCCCATAGTAACGCCAATAGGGACTTTCCATTGACGTCAATGGGTGGAGTATTTAC
GGTAAACTGCCCACTTGGCAGTACATCAAGTGTATCATATGCCAAGTCCGCCCCCTATTGACGTCAATGA
CGGTAAATGGCCCGCCTGGCATTATGCCCAGTACATGACCTTACGGGACTTTCCTACTTGGCAGTACATC
TACGTATTAGTCATCGCTATTACCATGGTGATGCGGTTTTGGCAGTACACCAATGGGCGTGGATAGCGGT
TTGACTCACGGGGATTTCCAAGTCTCCACCCCATTGACGTCAATGGGAGTTTGTTTTGGCACCAAAATCA
ACGGGACTTTCCAAAATGTCGTAACAACTGCGATCGCCCGCCCCGTTGACGCAAATGGGCGGTAGGCGTG
TACGGTGGGAGGTCTATATAAGCAGAGCTCGTTTAGTGAACCGTCAGATCACTAGAAGCTTTATTGCGGT
AGTTTATCACAGTTAAATTGCTAACGCAGTCAGTGCTTCTGACACAACAGTCTCGAACTTAAGCTGCAGT
GACTCTCTTAAGGTAGCCTTGCAGAAGTTGGTCGTGAGGCACTGGGCAGGTAAGTATCAAGGTTACAAGA
CAGGTTTAAGGAGACCAATAGAAACTGGGCTTGTCGAGACAGAGAAGACTCTTGCGTTTCTGATAGGCAC
CTATTGGTCTTACTGACATCCACTTTGCCTTTCTCTCCACAGGTGTCCACTCCCAGTTCAATTACAGCTC
TTAAGGCTAGAGTACTTAATACGACTCACTATAGGCTAGCAATTGCGGCCACCATGGGTAAGCCTATCCC
TAACCCTCTCCTCGGTCTCGATTCTACGCCCGGAAGCGGTAGCGGTACCATGGACGAGAAGACCACCGGC
TGGGGGGGCGGCCACGTGGTGGAGGGCCTGGCCGGCGAGCTGGAGCAGCTGCGGGCCAGGCTGGAGCACC
ACCCTCAGGGCCAGCGGGAGCCCTCCGGCGGCTGCAAGCCCCTCGACATGAAAATCGAAGAAGGTAAACT
GGTAATCTGGATTAACGGCGATAAAGGCTATAACGGTCTCGCTGAAGTCGGTAAGAAATTCGAGAAAGAT
ACCGGAATTAAAGTCACCGTTGAGCATCCGGATAAACTGGAAGAGAAATTCCCGCAGGTTGCGGCAACTG
GCGATGGCCCTGACATTATCTTCTGGGCACACGACCGCTTTGGTGGCTACGCTCAATCTGGCCTGTTGGC
TGAAATCACCCCGGACAAAGCGTTCCAGGACAAGCTGTATCCGTTTACCTGGGATGCCGTACGTTACAAC
GGCAAGCTGATTGCTTACCCGATCGCTGTTGAAGCGTTATCGCTGATTTATAACAAAGATCTGCTGCCGA
ACCCGCCAAAAACCTGGGAAGAGATCCCGGCGCTGGATAAAGAACTGAAAGCGAAAGGTAAGAGCGCGCT
GATGTTCAACCTGCAAGAACCGTACTTCACCTGGCCGCTGATTGCTGCTGACGGGGGTTATGCGTTCAAG
TATGAAAACGGCAAGTACGACATTAAAGACGTGGGCGTGGATAACGCTGGCGCGAAAGCGGGTCTGACCT
TCCTGGTTGACCTGATTAAAAGCAAACACATGAATGCAGACACCGATTACTCCATCGCAGAAGCTGCCTT
TAATAAAGGCGAAACAGCGATGACCATCAACGGCCCGTGGGCATGGTCCAACATCGACACCAGCAAAGTG
AATTATGGTGTAACGGTACTGCCGACCTTCAAGGGTCAACCATCCAAACCGTTCGTTGGCGTGCTGAGCG
CAGGTATTAACGCCGCCAGTCCGAACAAAGAGCTGGCGAAAGAGTTCCTCGAAAACTATCTGCTGACTGA
TGAAGGTCTGGAAGCGGTTAATAAAGACAAACCGCTGGGTGCCGTAGCGCTGAAGTCTTACGAGGAAGAG
TTGGCGAAAGATCCACGTATTGCCGCCACCATGGAAAACGCCCAGAAAGGTGAAATCATGCCGAACATCC
CGCAGATGTCCGCTTTCTGGTATGCCGTGCGTACTGCGGTGATCAACGCCGCCAGCGGTCGTCAGACTGT
CGATGAAGCCCTGAAAGACCCTCCACTCGAGTTCAGCAGCTGGAACGATTACCTGGGCCTGGCCACCCTG
ATCACCAAGGCCTAAGCGGCCGCTTCCCTTTAGTGAGGGTTAATGCTTCGAGCAGACATGATAAGATACA
TTGATGAGTTTGGACAAACCACAACTAGAATGCAGTGAAAAAAATGCTTTATTTGTGAAATTTGTGATGC
TATTGCTTTATTTGTAACCATTATAAGCTGCAATAAACAAGTTAACAACAACAATTGCATTCATTTTATG
TTTCAGGTTCAGGGGGAGATGTGGGAGGTTTTTTAAAGCAAGTAAAACCTCTACAAATGTGGTAAAATCC
GATAAGGATCGATCCGGGCTGGCGTAATAGCGAAGAGGCCCGCACCGATCGCCCTTCCCAACAGTTGCGC
AGCCTGAATGGCGAATGG
[124 nt withheld, positions 2819-2942]
C
[91 nt withheld, positions 2944-3034]
A
[49 nt withheld, positions 3036-3084]
CCTTTGACGTTGGAGTCCACGTTCTTT
[37 nt withheld, positions 3112-3148]
ACCCTATCTCGGTCTATTCTTTTGATTTATAAGGGATTTTGCCGATTTCGGCCTATTGGTTAAAAAATGA
GCTGATTTAACAAAAATTTAACGCGAATTTTAACAAAATATTAACGCTTACAATTTCCTGATGCGGTATT
TTCTCCTTACGCATCTGTGCGGTATTTCACACCGCATACGCGGATCTGCGCAGCACCATGGCCTGAAATA
ACCTCTGAAAGAGGAACTTGGTTAGGTACCTTCTGAGGCGGAAAGAACCAGCTGTGGAATGTGTGTCAGT
TAGGGTGTGGAAAGTCCCCAGGCTCCCCAGCAGGCAGAAGTATGCAAAGCATGCATCTCAATTAGTCAGC
AACCAGGTGTGGAAAGTCCCCAGGCTCCCCAGCAGGCAGAAGTATGCAAAGCATGCATCTCAATTAGTCA
GCAACCATAGTCCCGCCCCTAACTCCGCCCATCCCGCCCCTAACTCCGCCCAGTTCCGCCCATTCTCCGC
CCCATGGCTGACTAATTTTTTTTATTTATGCAGAGGCCGAGGCCGCCTCGGCCTCTGAGCTATTCCAGAA
GTAGTGAGGAGGCTTTTTTGGAGGCCTAGGCTTTTGCAAAAAGCTTGATTCTTCTGACACAACAGTCTCG
AACTTAAGGCTAGAGCCACCATGATTGAACAAGATGGATTGCACGCAGGTTCTCCGGCCGCTTGGGTGGA
GAGGCTATTCGGCTATGACTGGGCACAACAGACAATCGGCTGCTCTGATGCCGCCGTGTTCCGGCTGTCA
GCGCAGGGGCGCCCGGTTCTTTTTGTCAAGACCGACCTGTCCGGTGCCCTGAATGAACTGCAGGACGAGG
CAGCGCGGCTATCGTGGCTGGCCACGACGGGCGTTCCTTGCGCAGCTGTGCTCGACGTTGTCACTGAAGC
GGGAAGGGACTGGCTGCTATTGGGCGAAGTGCCGGGGCAGGATCTCCTGTCATCTCACCTTGCTCCTGCC
GAGAAAGTATCCATCATGGCTGATGCAATGCGGCGGCTGCATACGCTTGATCCGGCTACCTGCCCATTCG
ACCACCAAGCGAAACATCGCATCGAGCGAGCACGTACTCGGATGGAAGCCGGTCTTGTCGATCAGGATGA
TCTGGACGAAGAGCATCAGGGGCTCGCGCCAGCCGAACTGTTCGCCAGGCTCAAGGCGCGCATGCCCGAC
GGCGAGGATCTCGTCGTGACCCATGGCGATGCCTGCTTGCCGAATATCATGGTGGAAAATGGCCGCTTTT
CTGGATTCATCGACTGTGGCCGGCTGGGTGTGGCGGACCGCTATCAGGACATAGCGTTGGCTACCCGTGA
TATTGCTGAAGAGCTTGGCGGCGAATGGGCTGACCGCTTCCTCGTGCTTTACGGTATCGCCGCTCCCGAT
TCGCAGCGCATCGCCTTCTATCGCCTTCTTGACGAGTTCTTCTGAGCGGGACTCTGGGGTTCGAAATGAC
CGACCAAGCGACGCCCAACCTGCCATCACGATGGCCGCAATAAAATATCTTTATTTTCATTACATCTGTG
TGTTGGTTTTTTGTGTGAATCGATAGCGATAAGGATCCGCGTATGGTGCACTCTCAGTACAATCTGCTCT
GATGCCGCATAGTTAAGCCAGCCCCGACACCCGCCAACACCCGCTGACGCGCCCTGACGGGCTTGTCTGC
TCCCGGCATCCGCTTACAGACAAGCTGTGACCGTCTCCGGGAGCTGCATGTGTCAGAGGTTTTCACCGTC
ATCACCGAAACGCGCGAGACGAAAGGGCCTCGTGATACGCCTATTTTTATAGGTTAATGTCATGATAATA
ATGGTTTCTTAGACGTCAGGTGGCACTTTTCGGGGAAATGTGCGCGGAACCCCTATTTGTTTATTTTTCT
AAATACATTCAAATATGTATCCGCTCATGAGACAATAACCCTGATAAATGCTTCAATAATATTGAAAAAG
GAAGAGTATGAGTATTCAACATTTCCGTGTCGCCCTTATTCCCTTTTTTGCGGCATTTTGCCTTCCTGTT
TTTGCTCACCCAGAAACGCTGGTGAAAGTAAAAGATGCTGAAGATCAGTTGGGTGCACGAGTGGGTTACA
TCGAACTGGATCTCAACAGCGGTAAGATCCTTGAGAGTTTTCGCCCCGAAGAACGTTTTCCAATGATGAG
CACTTTTAAAGTTCTGCTATGTGGCGCGGTATTATCCCGTATTGACGCCGGGCAAGAGCAACTCGGTCGC
CGCATACACTATTCTCAGAATGACTTGGTTGAGTACTCACCAGTCACAGAAAAGCATCTTACGGATGGCA
TGACAGTAAGAGAATTATGCAGTGCTGCCATAACCATGAGTGATAACACTGCGGCCAACTTACTTCTGAC
AACGATCGGAGGACCGAAGGAGCTAACCGCTTTTTTGCACAACATGGGGGATCATGTAACTCGCCTTGAT
CGTTGGGAACCGGAGCTGAATGAAGCCATACCAAACGACGAGCGTGACACCACGATGCCTGTAGCAATGG
CAACAACGTTGCGCAAACTATTAACTGGCGAACTACTTACTCTAGCTTCCCGGCAACAATTAATAGACTG
GATGGAGGCGGATAAAGTTGCAGGACCACTTCTGCGCTCGGCCCTTCCGGCTGGCTGGTTTATTGCTGAT
AAATCTGGAGCCGGTGAGCGTGGGTCTCGCGGTATCATTGCAGCACTGGGGCCAGATGGTAAGCCCTCCC
GTATCGTAGTTATCTACACGACGGGGAGTCAGGCAACTATGGATGAACGAAATAGACAGATCGCTGAGAT
AGGTGCCTCACTGATTAAGCATTGGTAACTGTCAGACCAAGTTTACTCATATATACTTTAGATTGATTTA
AAACTTCATTTTTAATTTAAAAGGATCTAGGTGAAGATCCTTTTTGATAATCTCATGACCAAAATCCCTT
AACGTGAGTTTTCGTTCCACTGAGCGTCAGACCCCGTAGAAAAGATCAAAGGATCTTCTTGAGATCCTTT
TTTTCTGCGCGTAATCTGCTGCTTGCAAACAAAAAAACCACCGCTACCAGCGGTGGTTTGTTTGCCGGAT
CAAGAGCTACCAACTCTTTTTCCGAAGGTAACTGGCTTCAGCAGAGCGCAGATACCAAATACTGTTCTTC
TAGTGTAGCCGTAGTTAGGCCACCACTTCAAGAACTCTGTAGCACCGCCTACATACCTCGCTCTGCTAAT
CCTGTTACCAGTGGCTGCTGCCAGTGGCGATAAGTCGTGTCTTACCGGGTTGGACTCAAGACGATAGTTA
CCGGATAAGGCGCAGCGGTCGGGCTGAACGGGGGGTTCGTGCACACAGCCCAGCTTGGAGCGAACGACCT
ACACCGAACTGAGATACCTACAGCGTGAGCTATGAGAAAGCGCCACGCTTCCCGAAGGGAGAAAGGCGGA
CAGGTATCCGGTAAGCGGCAGGGTCGGAACAGGAGAGCGCACGAGGGAGCTTCCAGGGGGAAACGCCTGG
TATCTTTATAGTCCTGTCGGGTTTCGCCACCTCTGACTTGAGCGTCGATTTTTGTGATGCTCGTCAGGGG
GGCGGAGCCTATGGAAAAACGCCAGCAACGCGGCCTTTTTACGGTTCCTGGCCTTTTGCTGGCCTTTTGC
TCACATGGCTCGACAGATCT
